Addgene plasmid #12871: DCT.VV.Orf183
Purpose: This plasmid was designed for screening purposes and may contain discrepancies relative to the current canonical GenBank version of the gene.
Depositing lab: Jack Bennink & Jon Yewdell. Depositing organization: National Institute of Allergy and Infectious Diseases (NIAID). Publication: Identification of poxvirus CD8+ T cell determinants to enable rational design and characterization of smallpox vaccines. Tscharke DC, Karupiah G, Zhou J, Palmore T, Irvine KR, Haeryfar SM, Williams S, Sidney J, Sette A, Bennink JR, Yewdell JW. J Exp Med. 2005 January 3; 201(1): 95–104. 10.1084/jem.20041912 PubMed 15623576.
Backbone
  Vector backbone: pcDNA 3.1D V5-His-TOPO
  Backbone manufacturer: Invitrogen
  Backbone size w/o insert (bp): 5514
  Vector type: Mammalian Expression
  Selectable markers: Neomycin (select with G418)
Growth in bacteria
  Bacterial resistance: Ampicillin, 100 μg/mL
  Growth temperature: 37°C
  Growth strain: DH5alpha
  Copy number: High Copy
Gene/Insert
  Gene/Insert name: VV.Orf183 (alt names: IMV protein, proteolytic process; VV_WR_085)
  Species: Vaccinia Virus
  Insert size (bp): 1116
  Cloning method: Restriction Enzyme; 5′ cloning site BamHI (not destroyed); 3′ cloning site BamHI (not destroyed)
  Sequencing primers: 5′ Universal T7
Terms and licenses: Academic/Nonprofit Terms; Industry Terms: Not Available to Industry
Depositor comments: Please see the Vaccinia kit page ( https://www.addgene.org/vvorf/ ) for more information. The kit page contains the supplemental VVOrfData spreadsheet, which includes important information about this plasmid. The plasmid and insert names provided here relate only to this library. The name of the ORF (if present) in VACV strain Copenhagen and the name of the ORF (if annotated) in VACV strain WR sequence can be found in VVOrfData spreadsheet. Please note that the amino acid sequence given for each ORF in the spreadsheet may contain some errors. Additionally, changes from the expected sequence may be present in these plasmids. Please see Addgene's quality control sequence and sequencing notes in the VVOrfData spreadsheet before ordering this plasmid.
How to cite: DCT.VV.Orf183 was a gift from Jack Bennink & Jon Yewdell (Addgene plasmid # 12871 ; http://n2t.net/addgene:12871 ; RRID:Addgene_12871)
