[The description below was written by a language model from this plasmid's Addgene catalogue record.]
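Description:
DCT.VV.Orf183 is a mammalian expression plasmid built on the commercial pcDNA 3.1D V5-His-TOPO backbone (about 5.5 kb without insert) and carrying a single vaccinia virus open reading frame of roughly 1.1 kb. The insert, designated VV.Orf183 within its library, is also recorded as VV_WR_085 and is annotated as an intracellular mature virion (IMV) protein that undergoes proteolytic processing. The record lists BamHI sites, both retained, flanking the insert at the 5′ and 3′ ends, and a universal T7 primer for sequencing from the 5′ side. The plasmid is maintained at high copy number in E. coli under ampicillin selection, and a neomycin resistance marker allows G418 selection in mammalian cells. No feature table is supplied and the record does not name the promoter. This backbone family generally uses a CMV immediate-early promoter and offers C-terminal V5 and polyhistidine tags, but whether the ORF is fused in frame to those tags is not stated.

The construct is one member of a library of individually cloned vaccinia ORFs, assembled for screening in a study that mapped poxvirus CD8+ T cell determinants to inform smallpox vaccine design and characterization. In that setting, each plasmid would serve to express one viral protein in transfected cells so that recognition by virus-specific T cells could be tested. The depositors caution that the clone was made for screening and may differ from the current canonical sequence of the gene. They also note that the ORF numbering applies only to this library, with the corresponding Copenhagen and WR strain names given in accompanying library documentation.
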