>Addgene plasmid #12871 | DCT.VV.Orf183 | addgene partial sequence | sequence record 19260 | T7 5'-TAATACGACTCACTATAGGG-3'
GTACCGGAGCTTCGGATCCAGTACCCTTCACCGAATTCCAGCTGACCACCATGGCTGCAGAACAGCGTCG
TTCTACAATTTTTGACATAGTTTCAAAATGTATAGTGCAATCTGTATTAAGAGATATATCTATTAATTCT
GAATACATAGAGTCCAAAGCTAAACAATTGTGCTATTGTCCGGCATCGAAAAAGGAATCGGTGATTAATG
GTATCTACAATTGTTGCGAGTCAAATATAGAAATAATGGACAAAGAGCAGCTATTAAAAATATTGGACAA
TCTTCGATGTCATTCGGCTCATGTATGTAACGCCACAGATTTCTGGAGACTATATAATTCGTTAAAACGG
TTTACTCATACTACCGCATTCTTTAATACATGCAAGCCCACTATTCTAGCCACGCTAAACACTTTGATAA
CCCTGATTTTATCTAACAAGTTATTGTATGCGGCAGAAATGGTAGAGTATCTAGAGAACCAACTAGATTC
ATCAAATAAATCAATGTCTCAAGAACTAGCAGAATTATTGGAAATGAAATATGCTCTCATTAATCTGGTA
CAATATAGGATTTTGCCAATGATCATCGGTGAGCCTATTATAGTAGCTGGATTTTCTGGTAAAGAACCAA
TTTCTGATTATTCTGCAGAAGTGGAAAGGCTAATGGAACTACCAGTTAAAACTGATATAGTGAATACCAC
ATATGACTTCTTAGCCAGAAAAGGTATTGATACTA
